Addgene plasmid #61680: mEGFP-30nmSAH-DmrA
Purpose: GFP-labeled SAH scaffold with DmrA attachment site
Depositing lab: Kristen Verhey. Depositing organization: University of Michigan. Publication: A method for multiprotein assembly in cells reveals independent action of kinesins in complex. Norris SR, Soppina V, Dizaji AS, Schimert KI, Sept D, Cai D, Sivaramakrishnan S, Verhey KJ. J Cell Biol. 2014 Nov 10;207(3):393-406. doi: 10.1083/jcb.201407086. Epub 2014 Nov 3. PubMed 25365993.
Backbone
  Vector backbone: C1
  Backbone manufacturer: Clontech
  Backbone size w/o insert (bp): 4013
Growth in bacteria
  Bacterial resistance: Kanamycin, 50 μg/mL
  Growth temperature: 37°C
  Growth strain: DH5alpha
  Copy number: High Copy
Gene/Insert
  Gene/Insert name: mEGFP-30nmSAH-DmrA
  Insert size (bp): 1749
Terms and licenses: Academic/Nonprofit Terms; Industry Terms: Not Available to Industry
How to cite: mEGFP-30nmSAH-DmrA was a gift from Kristen Verhey (Addgene plasmid # 61680 ; http://n2t.net/addgene:61680 ; RRID:Addgene_61680)
