[The description below was written by a language model from this plasmid's Addgene catalogue record and pLannotate feature annotations shown in this document.]
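Description:
mEGFP-30nmSAH-DmrA is a mammalian expression plasmid built on the Clontech C1 backbone (the EGFP-C1 type of vector, in which the fluorescent protein sits at the N-terminus of the fusion). It replicates in E. coli at high copy from a ColE1/pUC-type origin and also carries an f1 phage origin. Selection relies on a single NeoR/KanR (Tn5 aminoglycoside phosphotransferase) gene preceded by both a bacterial bla promoter and the SV40 enhancer/early promoter and followed by the HSV TK polyadenylation signal. The same marker therefore gives kanamycin resistance in bacteria and can give G418 resistance in mammalian cells. The short ble, large T antigen and bGH poly(A) fragments in the feature table look like backbone remnants or partial annotation matches rather than functional elements.

The payload is one open reading frame driven by the CMV immediate-early enhancer and promoter and terminated by the SV40 poly(A) signal. It begins with monomeric EGFP, continues through a remnant of the multiple cloning site, and ends with a domain annotated as human FKBP1A (FKBP12), which corresponds to the DmrA heterodimerization domain named in the construct. The roughly 650-nucleotide stretch between these elements is unannotated; from the construct name it presumably encodes the 30 nm SAH segment, SAH generally denoting a single alpha-helix that acts as a rigid spacer, although the record does not expand the abbreviation.

According to the record, the product is a GFP-labelled SAH scaffold with a DmrA attachment site. The associated publication title indicates it is part of a system for assembling multiple proteins, kinesin motors in that study, into defined complexes in cells. In such dimerizer systems, a partner protein carrying the complementary domain is recruited to the FKBP-derived site by a small-molecule ligand.
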