Features (pLannotate 1.2.2; 15 found; start..end, strand, type, name):
     61..364     +  enhancer       CMV enhancer: human cytomegalovirus immediate early enhancer
    365..568     +  promoter       CMV promoter: human cytomegalovirus (CMV) immediate early promoter
    613..1329    +  CDS            mEGFP: mEGFP is a basic (constitutively fluorescent) green fluorescent protein published in 2002, derived from Aequorea victoria. It has moderate acid sensitivity.
   1330..1373    +  misc_feature   MCS (fragment): multiple cloning site
   2023..2346    +  CDS            FKBP1A: FKB1A_HUMAN - Also known as FKBP1, FKBP12. Experimental evidence at protein level: Swiss-Prot protein existence level 1. Keeps in an inactive conformation TGFBR1, the TGF-beta type I serine/threonine kinase receptor, preventing TGF-beta receptor activation in absence of ligand. Recruits SMAD7 to ACVR1B which prevents the association of SMAD2 and SMAD3 with the activin receptor complex, thereby blocking the activin signal. May modulate the RYR1 calcium channel activity. PPIases accelerate the folding of proteins. It catalyzes the cis-trans isomerization of proline imidic peptide bonds in oligop
   2370..2454    +  CDS            large T antigen (fragment): large T antigen from SV40 (simian virus 40)
   2477..2598    +  polyA_signal   SV40 poly(A) signal: SV40 polyadenylation signal
   2632..3060    -  rep_origin     f1 ori (sequence partly withheld): f1 bacteriophage origin of replication; arrow indicates direction of (+) strand synthesis
   3087..3191    +  promoter       AmpR promoter: bla
   3193..3550    +  promoter       SV40 promoter: SV40 enhancer and early promoter
   3585..4379    +  CDS            NeoR/KanR: aminoglycoside phosphotransferase from Tn5; aph(3')-II (or nptII); confers resistance to neomycin, kanamycin, and G418 (Geneticin®)
   4400..4552    +  CDS            ble (fragment): BLE_KLEPN - Experimental evidence at protein level: Swiss-Prot protein existence level 1. Binding protein with a strong affinity to the bleomycin family of antibiotics. Binds to CL990; an antimitotic-antibiotic compound. From Klebsiella pneumoniae.
   4611..4658    +  polyA_signal   HSV TK poly(A) signal: herpes simplex virus thymidine kinase polyadenylation signal (Cole and Stacy, 1985)
   4749..4765    -  polyA_signal   bGH poly(A) signal (fragment): bovine growth hormone polyadenylation signal
   4987..5575    +  rep_origin     ori: high-copy-number ColE1/pMB1/pBR322/pUC origin of replication
>Addgene plasmid #61680 | mEGFP-30nmSAH-DmrA | depositor full sequence | sequence record 100544 | Full plasmid sequence
TAGTTATTAATAGTAATCAATTACGGGGTCATTAGTTCATAGCCCATATATGGAGTTCCGCGTTACATAA
CTTACGGTAAATGGCCCGCCTGGCTGACCGCCCAACGACCCCCGCCCATTGACGTCAATAATGACGTATG
TTCCCATAGTAACGCCAATAGGGACTTTCCATTGACGTCAATGGGTGGAGTATTTACGGTAAACTGCCCA
CTTGGCAGTACATCAAGTGTATCATATGCCAAGTACGCCCCCTATTGACGTCAATGACGGTAAATGGCCC
GCCTGGCATTATGCCCAGTACATGACCTTATGGGACTTTCCTACTTGGCAGTACATCTACGTATTAGTCA
TCGCTATTACCATGGTGATGCGGTTTTGGCAGTACATCAATGGGCGTGGATAGCGGTTTGACTCACGGGG
ATTTCCAAGTCTCCACCCCATTGACGTCAATGGGAGTTTGTTTTGGCACCAAAATCAACGGGACTTTCCA
AAATGTCGTAACAACTCCGCCCCATTGACGCAAATGGGCGGTAGGCGTGTACGGTGGGAGGTCTATATAA
GCAGAGCTGGTTTAGTGAACCGTCAGATCCGCTAGCGCTACCGGTCGCCACCATGGTGAGCAAGGGCGAG
GAGCTGTTCACCGGGGTGGTGCCCATCCTGGTCGAGCTGGACGGCGACGTAAACGGCCACAAGTTCAGCG
TGTCCGGCGAGGGCGAGGGCGATGCCACCTACGGCAAGCTGACCCTGAAGTTCATCTGCACCACCGGCAA
GCTGCCCGTGCCCTGGCCCACCCTCGTGACCACCCTGACCTACGGCGTGCAGTGCTTCAGCCGCTACCCC
GACCACATGAAGCAGCACGACTTCTTCAAGTCCGCCATGCCCGAAGGCTACGTCCAGGAGCGCACCATCT
TCTTCAAGGACGACGGCAACTACAAGACCCGCGCCGAGGTGAAGTTCGAGGGCGACACCCTGGTGAACCG
CATCGAGCTGAAGGGCATCGACTTCAAGGAGGACGGCAACATCCTGGGGCACAAGCTGGAGTACAACTAC
AACAGCCACAACGTCTATATCATGGCCGACAAGCAGAAGAACGGCATCAAGGTGAACTTCAAGATCCGCC
ACAACATCGAGGACGGCAGCGTGCAGCTCGCCGACCACTACCAGCAGAACACCCCCATCGGCGACGGCCC
CGTGCTGCTGCCCGACAACCACTACCTGAGCACCCAGTCCAAGCTGAGCAAAGACCCCAACGAGAAGCGC
GATCACATGGTCCTGCTGGAGTTCGTGACCGCCGCCGGGATCACTCTCGGCATGGACGAGCTGTACAAGT
CCGGACTCAGATCTCGAGCTCAAGCTTCGAATTCTGCAGTCGAGAGGGATCTGGGAAGCGGAGGAAGCGG
AGAAGAGGAAGAAAAGAAACAAAAAGAAGAACAAGAAAGACTTGCAAAAGAAGAGGCAGAGAGAAAACAA
AAAGAAGAACAAGAAAGACTTGCAAAAGAAGAGGCAGAGAGAAAACAAAAGGAGGAAGAAGAGAGAAAAC
AAAAGGAAGAAGAAGAGAGAAAACAAAAGGAGGAAGAAGAAAGAAAATTAAAGGAGGAACAAGAAAGAAA
AGCTGCAGAAGAAAAGAAAGCTAAAGAAGAAGCTGAGAGAAAGGCTAAAGAAGAACAAGAAAGGAAAGCT
GAAGAAGAGAGAAAGAAGAAAGAAGAGGAAGAAAGACTTGAAAGAGAAAGAAAAGAGAGAGAAGAACAAG
AAAAGAAAGCCAAAGAAGAGGCAGAGAGAATTGCAAAGTTAGAGGCTGAAAAGAAGGCAGAAGAAGAAAG
AAAAGCCAAAGAAGAAGAAGAGAGAAAAGCCAAAGAAGAAGAGGAAAGAAAGAAGAAAGAGGAGCAAGAA
AGACTTGCAAAAGAAAAGGAAGAAGCAGAAAGAAAAGCTGCAGAGGAAAAGAAAGCTAAAGAAGAACAAG
AAAGAAAAGAAAAGGAAGAAGCAGAAAGAAAACAAAGAGGAAGCGGAGGAAGCGGAAAGCTTATGGGTGT
CCAAGTCGAAACCATCAGTCCAGGCGATGGGCGGACTTTTCCAAAACGAGGCCAGACATGTGTCGTGCAC
TACACAGGCATGCTGGAGGACGGGAAAAAGGTTGATAGTTCTCGCGACCGCAACAAGCCATTCAAGTTTA
TGCTTGGCAAACAGGAAGTGATTCGGGGCTGGGAAGAAGGCGTGGCACAGATGTCTGTGGGGCAGCGAGC
GAAATTGACAATCTCCCCCGATTATGCATATGGCGCCACCGGTCACCCCGGGATTATCCCACCTCACGCC
ACTCTCGTGTTTGATGTTGAATTGTTGAAGTTGGAGGGAGATCTGGGTGTCTAGATAACTGATCATAATC
AGCCATACCACATTTGTAGAGGTTTTACTTGCTTTAAAAAACCTCCCACACCTCCCCCTGAACCTGAAAC
ATAAAATGAATGCAATTGTTGTTGTTAACTTGTTTATTGCAGCTTATAATGGTTACAAATAAAGCAATAG
CATCACAAATTTCACAAATAAAGCATTTTTTTCACTGCATTCTAGTTGTGGTTTGTCCAAACTCATCAAT
GTATCTTAAGGCGTAAATTGTAAGCGTTAATATTTTGTTAAAATTCGCGTTAAATTTTTGTTAAATCAGC
TCATTTTTTAACCAATAGGCCGAAATCGGCAAAATCCCTTATAAATCAAAAGAATAGACCGAGATAGGGT
[37 nt withheld, positions 2731-2767]
AAAGAACGTGGACTCCAACGTCAAAGG
[49 nt withheld, positions 2795-2843]
T
[91 nt withheld, positions 2845-2935]
G
[124 nt withheld, positions 2937-3060]
CAGGTGGCACTTTTCGGGGAAATGTGCGCGGAACCCCTATTTGTTTATTTTTCTAAATACATTCAAATAT
GTATCCGCTCATGAGACAATAACCCTGATAAATGCTTCAATAATATTGAAAAAGGAAGAGTCCTGAGGCG
GAAAGAACCAGCTGTGGAATGTGTGTCAGTTAGGGTGTGGAAAGTCCCCAGGCTCCCCAGCAGGCAGAAG
TATGCAAAGCATGCATCTCAATTAGTCAGCAACCAGGTGTGGAAAGTCCCCAGGCTCCCCAGCAGGCAGA
AGTATGCAAAGCATGCATCTCAATTAGTCAGCAACCATAGTCCCGCCCCTAACTCCGCCCATCCCGCCCC
TAACTCCGCCCAGTTCCGCCCATTCTCCGCCCCATGGCTGACTAATTTTTTTTATTTATGCAGAGGCCGA
GGCCGCCTCGGCCTCTGAGCTATTCCAGAAGTAGTGAGGAGGCTTTTTTGGAGGCCTAGGCTTTTGCAAA
GATCGATCAAGAGACAGGATGAGGATCGTTTCGCATGATTGAACAAGATGGATTGCACGCAGGTTCTCCG
GCCGCTTGGGTGGAGAGGCTATTCGGCTATGACTGGGCACAACAGACAATCGGCTGCTCTGATGCCGCCG
TGTTCCGGCTGTCAGCGCAGGGGCGCCCGGTTCTTTTTGTCAAGACCGACCTGTCCGGTGCCCTGAATGA
ACTGCAAGACGAGGCAGCGCGGCTATCGTGGCTGGCCACGACGGGCGTTCCTTGCGCAGCTGTGCTCGAC
GTTGTCACTGAAGCGGGAAGGGACTGGCTGCTATTGGGCGAAGTGCCGGGGCAGGATCTCCTGTCATCTC
ACCTTGCTCCTGCCGAGAAAGTATCCATCATGGCTGATGCAATGCGGCGGCTGCATACGCTTGATCCGGC
TACCTGCCCATTCGACCACCAAGCGAAACATCGCATCGAGCGAGCACGTACTCGGATGGAAGCCGGTCTT
GTCGATCAGGATGATCTGGACGAAGAGCATCAGGGGCTCGCGCCAGCCGAACTGTTCGCCAGGCTCAAGG
CGAGCATGCCCGACGGCGAGGATCTCGTCGTGACCCATGGCGATGCCTGCTTGCCGAATATCATGGTGGA
AAATGGCCGCTTTTCTGGATTCATCGACTGTGGCCGGCTGGGTGTGGCGGACCGCTATCAGGACATAGCG
TTGGCTACCCGTGATATTGCTGAAGAGCTTGGCGGCGAATGGGCTGACCGCTTCCTCGTGCTTTACGGTA
TCGCCGCTCCCGATTCGCAGCGCATCGCCTTCTATCGCCTTCTTGACGAGTTCTTCTGAGCGGGACTCTG
GGGTTCGAAATGACCGACCAAGCGACGCCCAACCTGCCATCACGAGATTTCGATTCCACCGCCGCCTTCT
ATGAAAGGTTGGGCTTCGGAATCGTTTTCCGGGACGCCGGCTGGATGATCCTCCAGCGCGGGGATCTCAT
GCTGGAGTTCTTCGCCCACCCTAGGGGGAGGCTAACTGAAACACGGAAGGAGACAATACCGGAAGGAACC
CGCGCTATGACGGCAATAAAAAGACAGAATAAAACGCACGGTGTTGGGTCGTTTGTTCATAAACGCGGGG
TTCGGTCCCAGGGCTGGCACTCTGTCGATACCCCACCGAGACCCCATTGGGGCCAATACGCCCGCGTTTC
TTCCTTTTCCCCACCCCACCCCCCAAGTTCGGGTGAAGGCCCAGGGCTCGCAGCCAACGTCGGGGCGGCA
GGCCCTGCCATAGCCTCAGGTTACTCATATATACTTTAGATTGATTTAAAACTTCATTTTTAATTTAAAA
GGATCTAGGTGAAGATCCTTTTTGATAATCTCATGACCAAAATCCCTTAACGTGAGTTTTCGTTCCACTG
AGCGTCAGACCCCGTAGAAAAGATCAAAGGATCTTCTTGAGATCCTTTTTTTCTGCGCGTAATCTGCTGC
TTGCAAACAAAAAAACCACCGCTACCAGCGGTGGTTTGTTTGCCGGATCAAGAGCTACCAACTCTTTTTC
CGAAGGTAACTGGCTTCAGCAGAGCGCAGATACCAAATACTGTCCTTCTAGTGTAGCCGTAGTTAGGCCA
CCACTTCAAGAACTCTGTAGCACCGCCTACATACCTCGCTCTGCTAATCCTGTTACCAGTGGCTGCTGCC
AGTGGCGATAAGTCGTGTCTTACCGGGTTGGACTCAAGACGATAGTTACCGGATAAGGCGCAGCGGTCGG
GCTGAACGGGGGGTTCGTGCACACAGCCCAGCTTGGAGCGAACGACCTACACCGAACTGAGATACCTACA
GCGTGAGCTATGAGAAAGCGCCACGCTTCCCGAAGGGAGAAAGGCGGACAGGTATCCGGTAAGCGGCAGG
GTCGGAACAGGAGAGCGCACGAGGGAGCTTCCAGGGGGAAACGCCTGGTATCTTTATAGTCCTGTCGGGT
TTCGCCACCTCTGACTTGAGCGTCGATTTTTGTGATGCTCGTCAGGGGGGCGGAGCCTATGGAAAAACGC
CAGCAACGCGGCCTTTTTACGGTTCCTGGCCTTTTGCTGGCCTTTTGCTCACATGTTCTTTCCTGCGTTA
TCCCCTGATTCTGTGGATAACCGTATTACCGCCATGCAT
