>Addgene plasmid #61680 | mEGFP-30nmSAH-DmrA | addgene partial sequence | sequence record 103050 | SV40pA-R 5'-GAAATTTGTGATGCTATTGC-3'
GTTAACAACAACAATTGCATTCATTTTATGTTTCAGGTTCAGGGGGAGGTGTGGGAGGTTTTTTAAAGCA
AGTAAAACCTCTACAAATGTGGTATGGCTGATTATGATCAGTTATCTAGACACCCAGATCTCCCTCCAAC
TTCAACAATTCAACATCAAACACGAGAGTGGCGTGAGGTGGGATAATCCCGGGGTGACCGGTGGCGCCAT
ATGCATAATCGGGGGAGATTGTCAATTTCGCTCGCTGCCCCACAGACATCTGTGCCACGCCTTCTTCCCA
GCCCCGAATCACTTCCTGTTTGCCAAGCATAAACTTGAATGGCTTGTTGCGGTCGCGAGAACTATCAACC
TTTTTCCCGTCCTCCAGCATGCCTGTGTAGTGCACGACACATGTCTGGCCTCGTTTTGGAAAAGTCCGCC
CATCGCCTGGACTGATGGTTTCGACTTGGACACCCATAAGCTTTCCGCTTCCTCCGCTTCCTCTTTGTTT
TCTTTCTGCTTCTTCCTTTTCTTTTCTTTCTTGTTCTTCTTTAGCTTTCTTTTCCTCTGCAGCTTTTCTT
TCTGCTTCTTCCTTTTCTTTTGCAAGTCTTTCTTGCTCCTCTTTCTTCTTTCTTTCCTCTTCTTCTTTGG
CTTTTCTCTCTTCTTCTTCTTTGGCTTTTCTTTCTTCTTCTGCCTTCTTTTCAGCCTCTAACTTTGCAAT
TCTCTCTG
