>Addgene plasmid #61680 | mEGFP-30nmSAH-DmrA | addgene partial sequence | sequence record 103052 | EGFP-C 5'-CATGGTCCTGCTGGAGTTCGTG-3'
GTCCGGACTCAGATCTCGAGCTCAAGCTTCGAATTCTGCAGTCGAGAGGGATCTGGGAAGCGGAGGAAGC
GGAGAAGAGGAAGAAAAGAAACAAAAAGAAGAACAAGAAAGACTTGCAAAAGAAGAGGCAGAGAGAAAAC
AAAAAGAAGAACAAGAAAGACTTGCAAAAGAAGAGGCAGAGAGAAAACAAAAGGAGGAAGAAGAGAGAAA
ACAAAAGGAAGAAGAAGAGAGAAAACAAAAGGAGGAAGAAGAAAGAAAATTAAAGGAGGAACAAGAAAGA
AAAGCTGCAGAGGAAAAGAAAGCTAAAGAAGAAGCTGAGAGAAAGGCTAAAGAAGAACAAGAAAGGAAAG
CTGAAGAAGAGAGAAAGAAGAAAGAAGAGGAAGAAAGACTTGAAAGAGAAAGAAAAGAGAGAGAAGAACA
AGAAAAGAAAGCCAAAGAAGAGGCAGAGAGAATTGCAAAGTTAGAGGCTGAAAAGAAGGCAGAAGAAGAA
AGAAAAGCCAAAGAAGAAGAAGAGAGAAAAGCCAAAGAAGAAGAGGAAAGAAAGAAGAAAGAGGAGCAAG
AAAGACTTGCAAAAGAAAAGGAAGAAGCAGAAAGAAAAGCTGCAGAGGAAAAGAAAGCTAAAGAAGAACA
AGAAAGAAAAGAAAAGGAAGAAGCAGAAAGAAAACAAAGAGGAAGCGGAGGAAGCGG
